Addgene plasmid #181861: pcDNA3.1(+)-FluoSTEP-AKAR (mScarlet-I)
Purpose: FluoSTEP-AKAR using mScarlet-I as the FRET acceptor.
Depositing lab: Jin Zhang. Depositing organization: University of California, San Diego (UCSD). Publication: FluoSTEPs: Fluorescent biosensors for monitoring compartmentalized signaling within endogenous microdomains. Tenner B, Zhang JZ, Kwon Y, Pessino V, Feng S, Huang B, Mehta S, Zhang J. Sci Adv. 2021 May 21;7(21). pii: 7/21/eabe4091. doi: 10.1126/sciadv.abe4091. Print 2021 May. PubMed 34020947.
Backbone
  Vector backbone: pcDNA3.1(+)
  Backbone manufacturer: Invitrogen
  Backbone size w/o insert (bp): 5365
  Total vector size (bp): 7267
  Vector type: Mammalian Expression
  Selectable markers: Neomycin (select with G418)
Growth in bacteria
  Bacterial resistance: Ampicillin, 100 μg/mL
  Growth temperature: 37°C
  Growth strain: DH5alpha
  Copy number: High Copy
Gene/Insert
  Gene/Insert name: FluoSTEP-AKAR (mScarlet-I) (alt name: mScarlet-I-FHA1-PKAsub-sfGFP(1-10))
  Insert size (bp): 1902
  Promoter: CMV
  Tag / fusion protein: mScarlet-I (N terminal on insert); sfGFP(1-10) (C terminal on insert)
  Cloning method: Restriction Enzyme; 5′ cloning site HindIII (not destroyed); 3′ cloning site XbaI (not destroyed)
  Sequencing primers: 5′ CMV forward; 3′ BGH reverse
Resource information
  A portion of this plasmid was derived from a plasmid made by: mScarlet-I cDNA was provided by T.W.J. Gadella (University of Amsterdam)
Terms and licenses: Academic/Nonprofit Terms; Industry Terms: Not Available to Industry
How to cite: pcDNA3.1(+)-FluoSTEP-AKAR (mScarlet-I) was a gift from Jin Zhang (Addgene plasmid # 181861 ; http://n2t.net/addgene:181861 ; RRID:Addgene_181861)
