[The description below was written by a language model from this plasmid's Addgene catalogue record and pLannotate feature annotations shown in this document.]
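Description:
pcDNA3.1(+)-FluoSTEP-AKAR (mScarlet-I) is a 7,267 bp mammalian expression plasmid built on the Invitrogen pcDNA3.1(+) backbone. It is maintained in E. coli at high copy through a ColE1/pUC-type origin with ampicillin selection (AmpR under its own bla promoter), and it also carries an f1 origin. For mammalian cells, an SV40 early promoter drives a neomycin phosphotransferase gene followed by an SV40 poly(A) signal, allowing G418 selection of stable transfectants. Small annotated fragments such as the HIV-1 LTR, ble, lacI and bom hits, together with the lac promoter/operator elements, appear to be backbone remnants or short sequence matches rather than functional parts of the design.

The payload, a roughly 1.9 kb insert cloned between HindIII and XbaI, is expressed from the CMV enhancer/promoter and terminated by the bGH poly(A) signal; a T7 promoter lies just upstream of the coding region. It encodes a single fusion protein: mScarlet-I at the N terminus, an FHA1 phosphoamino acid-binding domain (annotated as a fragment of yeast RAD53), a PKA substrate sequence (named in the record but not separately annotated), and the first ten β-strands of superfolder GFP at the C terminus. GFP(1-10) is non-fluorescent on its own and becomes fluorescent only after complementation with the GFP11 strand. In this design the reconstituted GFP would act as FRET donor to the mScarlet-I acceptor, and phosphorylation of the substrate by PKA and its binding to FHA1 would be expected to change FRET. The sensor is therefore only functional where a GFP11-tagged protein is present. According to the associated publication title, it is intended for monitoring compartmentalized PKA signaling within endogenous microdomains.
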