Features (pLannotate 1.2.2; 22 found; start..end, strand, type, name):
    105..484     +  enhancer       CMV enhancer: human cytomegalovirus immediate early enhancer
    485..688     +  promoter       CMV promoter: human cytomegalovirus (CMV) immediate early promoter
    684..717     +  LTR            5' LTR (truncated) (fragment): truncated 5' long terminal repeat (LTR) from HIV-1
    733..751     +  promoter       T7 promoter: promoter for bacteriophage T7 RNA polymerase
    795..1490    +  CDS            mScarlet-I: mScarlet-I is a basic (constitutively fluorescent) red fluorescent protein published in 2016, derived from synthetic construct. It is reported to be a rapidly-maturing monomer with moderate acid sensitivity.
   1500..1922    +  CDS            RAD53 (fragment): RAD53_YEAST - Also known as MEC2, SAD1, SPK1. Experimental evidence at protein level: Swiss-Prot protein existence level 1. Controls S-phase checkpoint as well as G1 and G2 DNA damage checkpoints. Phosphorylates proteins on serine, threonine, and tyrosine. Prevents entry into anaphase and mitotic exit after DNA damage via regulation of the Polo kinase CDC5. Seems to be involved in the phosphorylation of RPH1. From Saccharomyces cerevisiae (strain ATCC 204508 / S288c) (Baker's yeast).
   2031..2672    +  CDS            GFP(1-10): fragment of superfolder GFP consisting of the first 10 β-strands associates with GFP11, the 11th β-strand, to reconstitute fluorescent GFP (Cabantous et al., 2005; Kamiyama et al., 2016)
   2734..2958    +  polyA_signal   bGH poly(A) signal: bovine growth hormone polyadenylation signal
   2962..2983    +  promoter       SV40 promoter (fragment): SV40 enhancer and early promoter
   3004..3432    +  rep_origin     f1 ori (sequence partly withheld): f1 bacteriophage origin of replication; arrow indicates direction of (+) strand synthesis
   3446..3775    +  promoter       SV40 promoter: SV40 enhancer and early promoter
   3842..4633    +  CDS            neo: KKA2_KLEPN - Also known as kan, nptII. Experimental evidence at protein level: Swiss-Prot protein existence level 1. Resistance to kanamycin, neomycin, paromomycin, ribostamycin, butirosin and gentamicin B. From Klebsiella pneumoniae.
   4657..4815    +  CDS            ble (fragment): BLE_KLEPN - Experimental evidence at protein level: Swiss-Prot protein existence level 1. Binding protein with a strong affinity to the bleomycin family of antibiotics. Binds to CL990; an antimitotic-antibiotic compound. From Klebsiella pneumoniae.
   4810..4931    +  polyA_signal   SV40 poly(A) signal: SV40 polyadenylation signal
   5004..5020    -  protein_bind   lac operator: The lac repressor binds to the lac operator to inhibit transcription in E. coli. This inhibition can be relieved by adding lactose or isopropyl-β-D-thiogalactopyranoside (IPTG). lac repressor encoded by lacI
   5028..5058    -  promoter       lac promoter: promoter for the E. coli lac operon
   5073..5094    -  protein_bind   CAP binding site: CAP binding activates transcription in the presence of cAMP. E. coli catabolite activator protein
   5107..5199    -  CDS            lacI (fragment): lac repressor; lacI; The lac repressor binds to the lac operator to inhibit transcription in E. coli. This inhibition can be relieved by adding lactose or isopropyl-β-D-thiogalactopyranoside (IPTG).
   5382..5970    -  rep_origin     ori: high-copy-number ColE1/pMB1/pBR322/pUC origin of replication
   6141..7001    -  CDS            AmpR: β-lactamase; bla; confers resistance to ampicillin, carbenicillin, and related antibiotics
   7002..7106    -  promoter       AmpR promoter: bla
   7165..7217    -  misc_feature   bom (fragment): basis of mobility region from pBR322
>Addgene plasmid #181861 | pcDNA3.1(+)-FluoSTEP-AKAR (mScarlet-I) | addgene full sequence | sequence record 363397 | Addgene NGS Result
TTAAGCTACAACAAGGCAAGGCTTGACCGACAATTGCATGAAGAATCTGCTTAGGGTTAGGCGTTTTGCG
CTGCTTCGCGATGTACGGGCCAGATATACGCGTTGACATTGATTATTGACTAGTTATTAATAGTAATCAA
TTACGGGGTCATTAGTTCATAGCCCATATATGGAGTTCCGCGTTACATAACTTACGGTAAATGGCCCGCC
TGGCTGACCGCCCAACGACCCCCGCCCATTGACGTCAATAATGACGTATGTTCCCATAGTAACGCCAATA
GGGACTTTCCATTGACGTCAATGGGTGGAGTATTTACGGTAAACTGCCCACTTGGCAGTACATCAAGTGT
ATCATATGCCAAGTACGCCCCCTATTGACGTCAATGACGGTAAATGGCCCGCCTGGCATTATGCCCAGTA
CATGACCTTATGGGACTTTCCTACTTGGCAGTACATCTACGTATTAGTCATCGCTATTACCATGGTGATG
CGGTTTTGGCAGTACATCAATGGGCGTGGATAGCGGTTTGACTCACGGGGATTTCCAAGTCTCCACCCCA
TTGACGTCAATGGGAGTTTGTTTTGGCACCAAAATCAACGGGACTTTCCAAAATGTCGTAACAACTCCGC
CCCATTGACGCAAATGGGCGGTAGGCGTGTACGGTGGGAGGTCTATATAAGCAGAGCTCTCTGGCTAACT
AGAGAACCCACTGCTTACTGGCTTATCGAAATTAATACGACTCACTATAGGGAGACCCAAGCTGGCTAGC
GTTTAAACTTAAGCTTGGGCCACCATGGTGAGCAAGGGCGAGGCAGTGATCAAGGAGTTCATGCGGTTCA
AGGTGCACATGGAGGGCTCCATGAACGGCCACGAGTTCGAGATCGAGGGCGAGGGCGAGGGCCGCCCCTA
CGAGGGCACCCAGACCGCCAAGCTGAAGGTGACCAAGGGTGGCCCCCTGCCCTTCTCCTGGGACATCCTG
TCCCCTCAGTTCATGTACGGCTCCAGGGCCTTCATCAAGCACCCCGCCGACATCCCCGACTACTATAAGC
AGTCCTTCCCCGAGGGCTTCAAGTGGGAGCGCGTGATGAACTTCGAGGACGGCGGCGCCGTGACCGTGAC
CCAGGACACCTCCCTGGAGGACGGCACCCTGATCTACAAGGTGAAGCTCCGCGGCACCAACTTCCCTCCT
GACGGCCCCGTAATGCAGAAGAAGACAATGGGCTGGGAAGCGTCCACCGAGCGGTTGTACCCCGAGGACG
GCGTGCTGAAGGGCGACATTAAGATGGCCCTGCGCCTGAAGGACGGCGGCCGCTACCTGGCGGACTTCAA
GACCACCTACAAGGCCAAGAAGCCCGTGCAGATGCCCGGCGCCTACAACGTCGACCGCAAGTTGGACATC
ACCTCCCACAACGAGGACTACACCGTGGTGGAACAGTACGAACGCTCCGAGGGCCGCCACTCCACCGGCG
GCATGGACGAGCTGTACAAGCGCATGCATAAGTTTTCTCAAGAACAGATCGGCGAAAACATTGTGTGCAG
GGTCATTTGTACCACGGGTCAAATTCCCATCCGAGATTTGTCAGCTGATATTTCACAAGTGCTTAAGGAA
AAACGATCCATAAAGAAAGTTTGGACATTTGGTAGAAACCCAGCCTGTGACTATCATTTAGGAAACATTT
CAAGACTGTCAAATAAGCATTTCCAAATACTACTAGGAGAAGACGGTAACCTTTTATTGAATGACATTTC
CACTAATGGGACCTGGTTAAATGGGCAAAAAGTCGAGAAGAACAGCAATCAGTTACTGTCTCAAGGTGAT
GAAATAACCGTTGGTGTAGGCGTGGAATCAGATATTTTATCTCTGGTCATTTTCATAAACGACAAATTTA
AGCAGTGCCTCGAGCAGAACAAAGTTGATCGCTCTGCAGGTAAGCCAGGCAGCGGCGAGGGCAGCACCAA
GGGCCTGCGTCGCGCCACCCTGGTGGACGGCGGCACCGGCGGCAGCGAGCTCGAATTCGTTAACAGATCT
ATGTCCAAAGGAGAAGAACTGTTTACCGGTGTTGTGCCAATTTTGGTTGAACTCGATGGTGATGTCAACG
GACATAAGTTCTCAGTGAGAGGCGAAGGAGAAGGTGACGCCACCATTGGAAAATTGACTCTTAAATTCAT
CTGTACTACTGGTAAACTTCCTGTACCATGGCCGACTCTCGTAACAACGCTTACGTACGGAGTTCAGTGC
TTTTCGAGATACCCAGACCATATGAAAAGACATGACTTTTTTAAGTCGGCTATGCCTGAAGGTTACGTGC
AAGAAAGAACAATTTCGTTCAAAGATGATGGAAAATATAAAACTAGAGCAGTTGTTAAATTTGAAGGAGA
TACTTTGGTTAACCGCATTGAACTGAAAGGAACAGATTTTAAAGAAGATGGTAATATTCTTGGACACAAA
CTCGAATACAATTTTAATAGTCATAACGTATACATCACTGCTGATAAGCAAAAGAACGGAATTAAAGCGA
ATTTCACAGTACGCCATAATGTAGAAGATGGCAGTGTTCAACTTGCCGACCATTACCAACAAAACACCCC
TATTGGAGACGGTCCGGTACTTCTTCCTGATAATCACTACCTCTCAACACAAACAGTCCTGAGCAAAGAT
CCAAATGAAAAAGGAACAGGTGGCGGCGGAAGTTAGTCTAGAGGGCCCGTTTAAACCCGCTGATCAGCCT
CGACTGTGCCTTCTAGTTGCCAGCCATCTGTTGTTTGCCCCTCCCCCGTGCCTTCCTTGACCCTGGAAGG
TGCCACTCCCACTGTCCTTTCCTAATAAAATGAGGAAATTGCATCGCATTGTCTGAGTAGGTGTCATTCT
ATTCTGGGGGGTGGGGTGGGGCAGGACAGCAAGGGGGAGGATTGGGAAGACAATAGCAGGCATGCTGGGG
ATGCGGTGGGCTCTATGGCTTCTGAGGCGGAAAGAACCAGCTGGGGCTCTAGGGGGTATCCCC
[124 nt withheld, positions 3004-3127]
C
[91 nt withheld, positions 3129-3219]
A
[49 nt withheld, positions 3221-3269]
CCTTTGACGTTGGAGTCCACGTTCTTT
[37 nt withheld, positions 3297-3333]
ACCCTATCTCGGTCTATTCTTTTGATTTATAAGGGATTTTGCCGATTTCGGCCTATTGGTTAAAAAATGA
GCTGATTTAACAAAAATTTAACGCGAATTAATTCTGTGGAATGTGTGTCAGTTAGGGTGTGGAAAGTCCC
CAGGCTCCCCAGCAGGCAGAAGTATGCAAAGCATGCATCTCAATTAGTCAGCAACCAGGTGTGGAAAGTC
CCCAGGCTCCCCAGCAGGCAGAAGTATGCAAAGCATGCATCTCAATTAGTCAGCAACCATAGTCCCGCCC
CTAACTCCGCCCATCCCGCCCCTAACTCCGCCCAGTTCCGCCCATTCTCCGCCCCATGGCTGACTAATTT
TTTTTATTTATGCAGAGGCCGAGGCCGCCTCTGCCTCTGAGCTATTCCAGAAGTAGTGAGGAGGCTTTTT
TGGAGGCCTAGGCTTTTGCAAAAAGCTCCCGGGAGCTTATATATCCATTTTCGGATCTGATCAAGAGACA
GGATGAGGATCGTTTCGCATGATTGAACAAGATGGATTGCACGCAGGTTCTCCGGCCGCTTGGGTGGAGA
GGCTATTCGGCTATGACTGGGCACAACAGACAATCGGCTGCTCTGATGCCGCCGTGTTCCGGCTGTCAGC
GCAGGGGCGCCCGGTTCTTTTTGTCAAGACCGACCTGTCCGGTGCCCTGAATGAACTGCAGGACGAGGCA
GCGCGGCTATCGTGGCTGGCCACGACGGGCGTTCCTTGCGCAGCTGTGCTCGACGTTGTCACTGAAGCGG
GAAGGGACTGGCTGCTATTGGGCGAAGTGCCGGGGCAGGATCTCCTGTCATCTCACCTTGCTCCTGCCGA
GAAAGTATCCATCATGGCTGATGCAATGCGGCGGCTGCATACGCTTGATCCGGCTACCTGCCCATTCGAC
CACCAAGCGAAACATCGCATCGAGCGAGCACGTACTCGGATGGAAGCCGGTCTTGTCGATCAGGATGATC
TGGACGAAGAGCATCAGGGGCTCGCGCCAGCCGAACTGTTCGCCAGGCTCAAGGCGCGCATGCCCGACGG
CGAGGATCTCGTCGTGACCCATGGCGATGCCTGCTTGCCGAATATCATGGTGGAAAATGGCCGCTTTTCT
GGATTCATCGACTGTGGCCGGCTGGGTGTGGCGGACCGCTATCAGGACATAGCGTTGGCTACCCGTGATA
TTGCTGAAGAGCTTGGCGGCGAATGGGCTGACCGCTTCCTCGTGCTTTACGGTATCGCCGCTCCCGATTC
GCAGCGCATCGCCTTCTATCGCCTTCTTGACGAGTTCTTCTGAGCGGGACTCTGGGGTTCGAAATGACCG
ACCAAGCGACGCCCAACCTGCCATCACGAGATTTCGATTCCACCGCCGCCTTCTATGAAAGGTTGGGCTT
CGGAATCGTTTTCCGGGACGCCGGCTGGATGATCCTCCAGCGCGGGGATCTCATGCTGGAGTTCTTCGCC
CACCCCAACTTGTTTATTGCAGCTTATAATGGTTACAAATAAAGCAATAGCATCACAAATTTCACAAATA
AAGCATTTTTTTCACTGCATTCTAGTTGTGGTTTGTCCAAACTCATCAATGTATCTTATCATGTCTGTAT
ACCGTCGACCTCTAGCTAGAGCTTGGCGTAATCATGGTCATAGCTGTTTCCTGTGTGAAATTGTTATCCG
CTCACAATTCCACACAACATACGAGCCGGAAGCATAAAGTGTAAAGCCTGGGGTGCCTAATGAGTGAGCT
AACTCACATTAATTGCGTTGCGCTCACTGCCCGCTTTCCAGTCGGGAAACCTGTCGTGCCAGCTGCATTA
ATGAATCGGCCAACGCGCGGGGAGAGGCGGTTTGCGTATTGGGCGCTCTTCCGCTTCCTCGCTCACTGAC
TCGCTGCGCTCGGTCGTTCGGCTGCGGCGAGCGGTATCAGCTCACTCAAAGGCGGTAATACGGTTATCCA
CAGAATCAGGGGATAACGCAGGAAAGAACATGTGAGCAAAAGGCCAGCAAAAGGCCAGGAACCGTAAAAA
GGCCGCGTTGCTGGCGTTTTTCCATAGGCTCCGCCCCCCTGACGAGCATCACAAAAATCGACGCTCAAGT
CAGAGGTGGCGAAACCCGACAGGACTATAAAGATACCAGGCGTTTCCCCCTGGAAGCTCCCTCGTGCGCT
CTCCTGTTCCGACCCTGCCGCTTACCGGATACCTGTCCGCCTTTCTCCCTTCGGGAAGCGTGGCGCTTTC
TCATAGCTCACGCTGTAGGTATCTCAGTTCGGTGTAGGTCGTTCGCTCCAAGCTGGGCTGTGTGCACGAA
CCCCCCGTTCAGCCCGACCGCTGCGCCTTATCCGGTAACTATCGTCTTGAGTCCAACCCGGTAAGACACG
ACTTATCGCCACTGGCAGCAGCCACTGGTAACAGGATTAGCAGAGCGAGGTATGTAGGCGGTGCTACAGA
GTTCTTGAAGTGGTGGCCTAACTACGGCTACACTAGAAGAACAGTATTTGGTATCTGCGCTCTGCTGAAG
CCAGTTACCTTCGGAAAAAGAGTTGGTAGCTCTTGATCCGGCAAACAAACCACCGCTGGTAGCGGTGGTT
TTTTTGTTTGCAAGCAGCAGATTACGCGCAGAAAAAAAGGATCTCAAGAAGATCCTTTGATCTTTTCTAC
GGGGTCTGACGCTCAGTGGAACGAAAACTCACGTTAAGGGATTTTGGTCATGAGATTATCAAAAAGGATC
TTCACCTAGATCCTTTTAAATTAAAAATGAAGTTTTAAATCAATCTAAAGTATATATGAGTAAACTTGGT
CTGACAGTTACCAATGCTTAATCAGTGAGGCACCTATCTCAGCGATCTGTCTATTTCGTTCATCCATAGT
TGCCTGACTCCCCGTCGTGTAGATAACTACGATACGGGAGGGCTTACCATCTGGCCCCAGTGCTGCAATG
ATACCGCGAGACCCACGCTCACCGGCTCCAGATTTATCAGCAATAAACCAGCCAGCCGGAAGGGCCGAGC
GCAGAAGTGGTCCTGCAACTTTATCCGCCTCCATCCAGTCTATTAATTGTTGCCGGGAAGCTAGAGTAAG
TAGTTCGCCAGTTAATAGTTTGCGCAACGTTGTTGCCATTGCTACAGGCATCGTGGTGTCACGCTCGTCG
TTTGGTATGGCTTCATTCAGCTCCGGTTCCCAACGATCAAGGCGAGTTACATGATCCCCCATGTTGTGCA
AAAAAGCGGTTAGCTCCTTCGGTCCTCCGATCGTTGTCAGAAGTAAGTTGGCCGCAGTGTTATCACTCAT
GGTTATGGCAGCACTGCATAATTCTCTTACTGTCATGCCATCCGTAAGATGCTTTTCTGTGACTGGTGAG
TACTCAACCAAGTCATTCTGAGAATAGTGTATGCGGCGACCGAGTTGCTCTTGCCCGGCGTCAATACGGG
ATAATACCGCGCCACATAGCAGAACTTTAAAAGTGCTCATCATTGGAAAACGTTCTTCGGGGCGAAAACT
CTCAAGGATCTTACCGCTGTTGAGATCCAGTTCGATGTAACCCACTCGTGCACCCAACTGATCTTCAGCA
TCTTTTACTTTCACCAGCGTTTCTGGGTGAGCAAAAACAGGAAGGCAAAATGCCGCAAAAAAGGGAATAA
GGGCGACACGGAAATGTTGAATACTCATACTCTTCCTTTTTCAATATTATTGAAGCATTTATCAGGGTTA
TTGTCTCATGAGCGGATACATATTTGAATGTATTTAGAAAAATAAACAAATAGGGGTTCCGCGCACATTT
CCCCGAAAAGTGCCACCTGACGTCGACGGATCGGGAGATCTCCCGATCCCCTATGGTGCACTCTCAGTAC
AATCTGCTCTGATGCCGCATAGTTAAGCCAGTATCTGCTCCCTGCTTGTGTGTTGGAGGTCGCTGAGTAG
TGCGCGAGCAAAAT
